>Addgene plasmid #27416 | p2Flag CMV2-ZO-2-1st-PDZ-mut | addgene partial sequence | sequence record 33819 | 27416 with CMV-F
TCGTTTAGTGAACCGTCAGAATTGATCTACCATGGACTACAAAGACGATGACGACAAGCTTGCGGCCGCG
AATTCAAGCTTAGCCACCATGGACTACAAAGACGATGACGATAAAGCAAGGCTCGAATCGGTACCCATGC
CGGTGCGAGGAGACCGCGGGTTTCCACCCCGGCGGGAGCTGTCAGGTTGGCTCCGCGCCCCAGGCATGGA
AGAGCTGATATGGGAACAGTACACTGTGACCCTACAAGAGGATTCCAAAAGAGGACATGGAGAGGCAGAG
TCCGGAGGCAGAGACAACCCCCACTTTGAAAATGGAGAAACGTCAATTGTCATTTCTGATGTGCTCCCGG
GTGGGCCTGCTGATGGGCTGCTCCAAGAAAATGACAGAGTGGTCATGGTCAATGGCACCCCCATGGAGGA
TGTGCTTCATTCGTTTGCAGTTCAGCAGCTCAGAAAAAGTGGGAAGGTCGCTGCTATTGTGGTCAAGAGG
CCCCGGAAGGTCCAGGTGGCCGCACTTCAGGCCAGCCCTCCCCTGGATCAGGATGACCGGGCTTTTGAGG
TGATGGACGAGTTTGATGGCAGAAGTTTCCGGAGTGGCTACAGCGAGAGGAGCCGGCTGAACAGCCATGG
GGGGCGCAGCCGCAGCTGGGAGGACAGCCCGGAAAGGGGGCGTCCCCATGAGCGGGCCCGGAGCCGGGAG
CGGGACCTCAGCCGGGACCGGAGCCGTGGCCGGAGCCTGGAGCGGGGCCTGGACCAAGACCATGCGCGCA
CCCGAGACCGCAGCCGTGGCCGGAGCCTGGAGCGGGGCCTGGACCACGACTTTGGGCCATCCCGGGACCG
GGACCGTGACCGCAGCCGCGGCCGGAGCATTGACCAGGACTACGAGCGAGCCTATCACCGGGCCTAC
