[The description below was written by a language model from this plasmid's Addgene catalogue record.]
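Description:
p2Flag CMV2-ZO-2-1st-PDZ-mut is a mammalian expression plasmid built on the p2xFlag CMV2 backbone (about 4.7 kb without insert). It carries a mutant form of human Zonula Occludens 2 (ZO-2, encoded by TJP2). The plasmid is maintained in E. coli as a high-copy construct under ampicillin selection. The record does not list the origin of replication or any mammalian selection marker, and no feature table is provided. The backbone name and the use of a CMV sequencing primer indicate that the insert is driven by the cytomegalovirus immediate-early promoter, which gives strong constitutive expression in transfected mammalian cells.

The insert of roughly 3.6 kb was cloned between KpnI and XbaI sites, downstream of and fused to a backbone-encoded tandem 2xFlag epitope. The protein is therefore made with an N-terminal double Flag tag, which allows detection and immunoprecipitation with anti-Flag antibodies. The coding sequence carries four substitutions, K38E, F44H, I46E and V48E, which, as the construct name indicates, lie in the first PDZ domain of ZO-2. PDZ domains bind short C-terminal motifs on partner proteins, so these changes are presumably meant to disable ligand binding by that domain, although the record does not say so explicitly.

The associated publication concerns PDZ domain-dependent complexes between YAP2 and ZO-2 and their effect on YAP2 nuclear localization and signalling. In that setting, the construct is suited to use as a binding-deficient comparison to wild-type ZO-2 in co-immunoprecipitation, localization and signalling assays.
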