Addgene plasmid #27416: p2Flag CMV2-ZO-2-1st-PDZ-mut
Depositing lab: Marius Sudol. Depositing organization: Geisinger Health Center. Publication: Functional complexes between YAP2 and ZO-2 are PDZ domain-dependent, and regulate YAP2 nuclear localization and signalling. Oka T, Remue E, Meerschaert K, Vanloo B, Boucherie C, Gfeller D, Bader GD, Sidhu SS, Vandekerckhove J, Gettemans J, Sudol M. Biochem J. 2010 Nov 25. 432(3):461-72. 10.1042/BJ20100870 PubMed 20868367.
Backbone
  Vector backbone: p2xFlag CMV2
  Backbone size w/o insert (bp): 4700
  Vector type: Mammalian Expression
Growth in bacteria
  Bacterial resistance: Ampicillin, 100 μg/mL
  Growth temperature: 37°C
  Growth strain: DH5alpha
  Copy number: High Copy
Gene/Insert
  Gene/Insert name: Zonula Occludens 2 (alt names: ZO-2; TJP2)
  Species: H. sapiens (human)
  Insert size (bp): 3573
  Mutation: K38E, F44H, I46E and V48E
  GenBank ID: AAH27592
  Entrez Gene: TJP2 (a.k.a. C9DUPq21.11, DFNA51, DUP9q21.11, FHCA1, PFIC4, X104, ZO2)
  Tag / fusion protein: 2xFlag (N terminal on backbone)
  Cloning method: Restriction Enzyme; 5′ cloning site KpnI (unknown if destroyed); 3′ cloning site XbaI (unknown if destroyed)
  Sequencing primers: 5′ CMV
Terms and licenses: Academic/Nonprofit Terms; Industry Terms: Not Available to Industry
How to cite: p2Flag CMV2-ZO-2-1st-PDZ-mut was a gift from Marius Sudol (Addgene plasmid # 27416 ; http://n2t.net/addgene:27416 ; RRID:Addgene_27416)
